>Addgene plasmid #129046 | pSpdCas9-hudTET1CD-T2A-mCherry(PX458)-SghuTSDR-6 | depositor full sequence | sequence record 247392 | pSpdCas9-hudTET1CD-T2A-mCherry(PX458)-SghuTSDR-6 sequence 11406 bps
GAGGGCCTATTTCCCATGATTCCTTCATATTTGCATATACGATACAAGGCTGTTAGAGAGATAATTGGAA
TTAATTTGACTGTAAACACAAAGATATTAGTACAAAATACGTGACGTAGAAAGTAATAATTTCTTGGGTA
GTTTGCAGTTTTAAAATTATGTTTTAAAATGGACTATCATATGCTTACCGTAACTTGAAAGTATTTCGAT
TTCTTGGCTTTATATATCTTGTGGAAAGGACGAAACACCGCAGCAGGCTTGGCCCAGGTGTTTTAGAGCT
AGAAATAGCAAGTTAAAATAAGGCTAGTCCGTTATCAACTTGAAAAAGTGGCACCGAGTCGGTGCTTTTT
TGTTTTAGAGCTAGAAATAGCAAGTTAAAATAAGGCTAGTCCGTTTTTAGCGCGTGCGCCAATTCTGCAG
ACAAATGGCTCTAGAGGTACCCGTTACATAACTTACGGTAAATGGCCCGCCTGGCTGACCGCCCAACGAC
CCCCGCCCATTGACGTCAATAGTAACGCCAATAGGGACTTTCCATTGACGTCAATGGGTGGAGTATTTAC
GGTAAACTGCCCACTTGGCAGTACATCAAGTGTATCATATGCCAAGTACGCCCCCTATTGACGTCAATGA
CGGTAAATGGCCCGCCTGGCATTGTGCCCAGTACATGACCTTATGGGACTTTCCTACTTGGCAGTACATC
TACGTATTAGTCATCGCTATTACCATGGTCGAGGTGAGCCCCACGTTCTGCTTCACTCTCCCCATCTCCC
CCCCCTCCCCACCCCCAATTTTGTATTTATTTATTTTTTAATTATTTTGTGCAGCGATGGGGGCGGGGGG
GGGGGGGGGGCGCGCGCCAGGCGGGGCGGGGCGGGGCGAGGGGCGGGGCGGGGCGAGGCGGAGAGGTGCG
GCGGCAGCCAATCAGAGCGGCGCGCTCCGAAAGTTTCCTTTTATGGCGAGGCGGCGGCGGCGGCGGCCCT
ATAAAAAGCGAAGCGCGCGGCGGGCGGGAGTCGCTGCGACGCTGCCTTCGCCCCGTGCCCCGCTCCGCCG
CCGCCTCGCGCCGCCCGCCCCGGCTCTGACTGACCGCGTTACTCCCACAGGTGAGCGGGCGGGACGGCCC
TTCTCCTCCGGGCTGTAATTAGCTGAGCAAGAGGTAAGGGTTTAAGGGATGGTTGGTTGGTGGGGTATTA
ATGTTTAATTACCTGGAGCACCTGCCTGAAATCACTTTTTTTCAGGTTGGACCGGTGCCACCATGTACCC
ATACGATGTTCCAGATTACGCTTCGCCGAAGAAAAAGCGCAAGGTCGAAGCGTCCGACAAGAAGTACAGC
ATCGGCCTGGCCATCGGCACCAACTCTGTGGGCTGGGCCGTGATCACCGACGAGTACAAGGTGCCCAGCA
AGAAATTCAAGGTGCTGGGCAACACCGACCGGCACAGCATCAAGAAGAACCTGATCGGAGCCCTGCTGTT
CGACAGCGGCGAAACAGCCGAGGCCACCCGGCTGAAGAGAACCGCCAGAAGAAGATACACCAGACGGAAG
AACCGGATCTGCTATCTGCAAGAGATCTTCAGCAACGAGATGGCCAAGGTGGACGACAGCTTCTTCCACA
GACTGGAAGAGTCCTTCCTGGTGGAAGAGGATAAGAAGCACGAGCGGCACCCCATCTTCGGCAACATCGT
GGACGAGGTGGCCTACCACGAGAAGTACCCCACCATCTACCACCTGAGAAAGAAACTGGTGGACAGCACC
GACAAGGCCGACCTGCGGCTGATCTATCTGGCCCTGGCCCACATGATCAAGTTCCGGGGCCACTTCCTGA
TCGAGGGCGACCTGAACCCCGACAACAGCGACGTGGACAAGCTGTTCATCCAGCTGGTGCAGACCTACAA
CCAGCTGTTCGAGGAAAACCCCATCAACGCCAGCGGCGTGGACGCCAAGGCCATCCTGTCTGCCAGACTG
AGCAAGAGCAGACGGCTGGAAAATCTGATCGCCCAGCTGCCCGGCGAGAAGAAGAATGGCCTGTTCGGCA
ACCTGATTGCCCTGAGCCTGGGCCTGACCCCCAACTTCAAGAGCAACTTCGACCTGGCCGAGGATGCCAA
ACTGCAGCTGAGCAAGGACACCTACGACGACGACCTGGACAACCTGCTGGCCCAGATCGGCGACCAGTAC
GCCGACCTGTTTCTGGCCGCCAAGAACCTGTCCGACGCCATCCTGCTGAGCGACATCCTGAGAGTGAACA
CCGAGATCACCAAGGCCCCCCTGAGCGCCTCTATGATCAAGAGATACGACGAGCACCACCAGGACCTGAC
CCTGCTGAAAGCTCTCGTGCGGCAGCAGCTGCCTGAGAAGTACAAAGAGATTTTCTTCGACCAGAGCAAG
AACGGCTACGCCGGCTACATTGACGGCGGAGCCAGCCAGGAAGAGTTCTACAAGTTCATCAAGCCCATCC
TGGAAAAGATGGACGGCACCGAGGAACTGCTCGTGAAGCTGAACAGAGAGGACCTGCTGCGGAAGCAGCG
GACCTTCGACAACGGCAGCATCCCCCACCAGATCCACCTGGGAGAGCTGCACGCCATTCTGCGGCGGCAG
GAAGATTTTTACCCATTCCTGAAGGACAACCGGGAAAAGATCGAGAAGATCCTGACCTTCCGCATCCCCT
ACTACGTGGGCCCTCTGGCCAGGGGAAACAGCAGATTCGCCTGGATGACCAGAAAGAGCGAGGAAACCAT
CACCCCCTGGAACTTCGAGGAAGTGGTGGACAAGGGCGCTTCCGCCCAGAGCTTCATCGAGCGGATGACC
AACTTCGATAAGAACCTGCCCAACGAGAAGGTGCTGCCCAAGCACAGCCTGCTGTACGAGTACTTCACCG
TGTATAACGAGCTGACCAAAGTGAAATACGTGACCGAGGGAATGAGAAAGCCCGCCTTCCTGAGCGGCGA
GCAGAAAAAGGCCATCGTGGACCTGCTGTTCAAGACCAACCGGAAAGTGACCGTGAAGCAGCTGAAAGAG
GACTACTTCAAGAAAATCGAGTGCTTCGACTCCGTGGAAATCTCCGGCGTGGAAGATCGGTTCAACGCCT
CCCTGGGCACATACCACGATCTGCTGAAAATTATCAAGGACAAGGACTTCCTGGACAATGAGGAAAACGA
GGACATTCTGGAAGATATCGTGCTGACCCTGACACTGTTTGAGGACAGAGAGATGATCGAGGAACGGCTG
AAAACCTATGCCCACCTGTTCGACGACAAAGTGATGAAGCAGCTGAAGCGGCGGAGATACACCGGCTGGG
GCAGGCTGAGCCGGAAGCTGATCAACGGCATCCGGGACAAGCAGTCCGGCAAGACAATCCTGGATTTCCT
GAAGTCCGACGGCTTCGCCAACAGAAACTTCATGCAGCTGATCCACGACGACAGCCTGACCTTTAAAGAG
GACATCCAGAAAGCCCAGGTGTCCGGCCAGGGCGATAGCCTGCACGAGCACATTGCCAATCTGGCCGGCA
GCCCCGCCATTAAGAAGGGCATCCTGCAGACAGTGAAGGTGGTGGACGAGCTCGTGAAAGTGATGGGCCG
GCACAAGCCCGAGAACATCGTGATCGAAATGGCCAGAGAGAACCAGACCACCCAGAAGGGACAGAAGAAC
AGCCGCGAGAGAATGAAGCGGATCGAAGAGGGCATCAAAGAGCTGGGCAGCCAGATCCTGAAAGAACACC
CCGTGGAAAACACCCAGCTGCAGAACGAGAAGCTGTACCTGTACTACCTGCAGAATGGGCGGGATATGTA
CGTGGACCAGGAACTGGACATCAACCGGCTGTCCGACTACGATGTGGACGCCATCGTGCCTCAGAGCTTT
CTGAAGGACGACTCCATCGACAACAAGGTGCTGACCAGAAGCGACAAGAACCGGGGCAAGAGCGACAACG
TGCCCTCCGAAGAGGTCGTGAAGAAGATGAAGAACTACTGGCGGCAGCTGCTGAACGCCAAGCTGATTAC
CCAGAGAAAGTTCGACAATCTGACCAAGGCCGAGAGAGGCGGCCTGAGCGAACTGGATAAGGCCGGCTTC
ATCAAGAGACAGCTGGTGGAAACCCGGCAGATCACAAAGCACGTGGCACAGATCCTGGACTCCCGGATGA
ACACTAAGTACGACGAGAATGACAAGCTGATCCGGGAAGTGAAAGTGATCACCCTGAAGTCCAAGCTGGT
GTCCGATTTCCGGAAGGATTTCCAGTTTTACAAAGTGCGCGAGATCAACAACTACCACCACGCCCACGAC
GCCTACCTGAACGCCGTCGTGGGAACCGCCCTGATCAAAAAGTACCCTAAGCTGGAAAGCGAGTTCGTGT
ACGGCGACTACAAGGTGTACGACGTGCGGAAGATGATCGCCAAGAGCGAGCAGGAAATCGGCAAGGCTAC
CGCCAAGTACTTCTTCTACAGCAACATCATGAACTTTTTCAAGACCGAGATTACCCTGGCCAACGGCGAG
ATCCGGAAGCGGCCTCTGATCGAGACAAACGGCGAAACCGGGGAGATCGTGTGGGATAAGGGCCGGGATT
TTGCCACCGTGCGGAAAGTGCTGAGCATGCCCCAAGTGAATATCGTGAAAAAGACCGAGGTGCAGACAGG
CGGCTTCAGCAAAGAGTCTATCCTGCCCAAGAGGAACAGCGATAAGCTGATCGCCAGAAAGAAGGACTGG
GACCCTAAGAAGTACGGCGGCTTCGACAGCCCCACCGTGGCCTATTCTGTGCTGGTGGTGGCCAAAGTGG
AAAAGGGCAAGTCCAAGAAACTGAAGAGTGTGAAAGAGCTGCTGGGGATCACCATCATGGAAAGAAGCAG
CTTCGAGAAGAATCCCATCGACTTTCTGGAAGCCAAGGGCTACAAAGAAGTGAAAAAGGACCTGATCATC
AAGCTGCCTAAGTACTCCCTGTTCGAGCTGGAAAACGGCCGGAAGAGAATGCTGGCCTCTGCCGGCGAAC
TGCAGAAGGGAAACGAACTGGCCCTGCCCTCCAAATATGTGAACTTCCTGTACCTGGCCAGCCACTATGA
GAAGCTGAAGGGCTCCCCCGAGGATAATGAGCAGAAACAGCTGTTTGTGGAACAGCACAAGCACTACCTG
GACGAGATCATCGAGCAGATCAGCGAGTTCTCCAAGAGAGTGATCCTGGCCGACGCTAATCTGGACAAAG
TGCTGTCCGCCTACAACAAGCACCGGGATAAGCCCATCAGAGAGCAGGCCGAGAATATCATCCACCTGTT
TACCCTGACCAATCTGGGAGCCCCTGCCGCCTTCAAGTACTTTGACACCACCATCGACCGGAAGAGGTAC
ACCAGCACCAAAGAGGTGCTGGACGCCACCCTGATCCACCAGAGCATCACCGGCCTGTACGAGACACGGA
TCGACCTGTCTCAGCTGGGAGGCGACAAAAGGCCGGCGGCCACGAAAAAGGCCGGCCAGGGAGGAGGATC
CCTGCCCACCTGCAGCTGTCTTGATCGAGTTATACAAAAAGACAAAGGCCCATATTATACACACCTTGGG
GCAGGACCAAGTGTTGCTGCTGTCAGGGAAATCATGGAGAATAGGTATGGTCAAAAAGGAAACGCAATAA
GGATAGAAATAGTAGTGTACACCGGTAAAGAAGGGAAAAGCTCTCATGGGTGTCCAATTGCTAAGTGGGT
TTTAAGAAGAAGCAGTGATGAAGAAAAAGTTCTTTGTTTGGTCCGGCAGCGTACAGGCCACCACTGTCCA
ACTGCTGTGATGGTGGTGCTCATCATGGTGTGGGATGGCATCCCTCTTCCAATGGCCGACCGGCTATACA
CAGAGCTCACAGAGAATCTAAAGTCATACAATGGGCACCCTACCGACAGAAGATGCACCCTCAATGAAAA
TCGTACCTGTACATGTCAAGGAATTGATCCAGAGACTTGTGGAGCTTCATTCTCTTTTGGCTGTTCATGG
AGTATGTACTTTAATGGCTGTAAGTTTGGTAGAAGCCCAAGCCCCAGAAGATTTAGAATTGATCCAAGCT
CTCCCTTACATGAAAAAAACCTTGAAGATAACTTACAGAGTTTGGCTACACGATTAGCTCCAATTTATAA
GCAGTATGCTCCAGTAGCTTACCAAAATCAGGTGGAATATGAAAATGTTGCCCGAGAATGTCGGCTTGGC
AGCAAGGAAGGTCGACCCTTCTCTGGGGTCACTGCTTGCCTGGACTTCTGTGCTCATCCCTACAGGGCCA
TTCACAACATGAATAATGGAAGCACTGTGGTTTGTACCTTAACTCGAGAAGATAACCGCTCTTTGGGTGT
TATTCCTCAAGATGAGCAGCTCCATGTGCTACCTCTTTATAAGCTTTCAGACACAGATGAGTTTGGCTCC
AAGGAAGGAATGGAAGCCAAGATCAAATCTGGGGCCATCGAGGTCCTGGCACCCCGCCGCAAAAAAAGAA
CGTGTTTCACTCAGCCTGTTCCCCGTTCTGGAAAGAAGAGGGCTGCGATGATGACAGAGGTTCTTGCACA
TAAGATAAGGGCAGTGGAAAAGAAACCTATTCCCCGAATCAAGCGGAAGAATAACTCAACAACAACAAAC
AACAGTAAGCCTTCGTCACTGCCAACCTTAGGGAGTAACACTGAGACCGTGCAACCTGAAGTAAAAAGTG
AAACCGAACCCCATTTTATCTTAAAAAGTTCAGACAACACTAAAACTTATTCGCTGATGCCATCCGCTCC
TCACCCAGTGAAAGAGGCATCTCCAGGCTTCTCCTGGTCCCCGAAGACTGCTTCAGCCACACCAGCTCCA
CTGAAGAATGACGCAACAGCCTCATGCGGGTTTTCAGAAAGAAGCAGCACTCCCCACTGTACGATGCCTT
CGGGAAGACTCAGTGGTGCCAATGCTGCAGCTGCTGATGGCCCTGGCATTTCACAGCTTGGCGAAGTGGC
TCCTCTCCCCACCCTGTCTGCTCCTGTGATGGAGCCCCTCATTAATTCTGAGCCTTCCACTGGTGTGACT
GAGCCGCTAACGCCTCATCAGCCAAACCACCAGCCCTCCTTCCTCACCTCTCCTCAAGACCTTGCCTCTT
CTCCAATGGAAGAAGATGAGCAGCATTCTGAAGCAGATGAGCCTCCATCAGACGAACCCCTATCTGATGA
CCCCCTGTCACCTGCTGAGGAGAAATTGCCCCACATTGATGAGTATTGGTCAGACAGTGAGCACATCTTT
TTGGATGCAAATATTGGTGGGGTGGCCATCGCACCTGCTCACGGCTCGGTTTTGATTGAGTGTGCCCGGC
GAGAGCTGCACGCTACCACTCCTGTTGAGCACCCCAACCGTAATCATCCAACCCGCCTCTCCCTTGTCTT
TTACCAGCACAAAAACCTAAATAAGCCCCAACATGGTTTTGAACTAAACAAGATTAAGTTTGAGGCTAAA
GAAGCTAAGAATAAGAAAATGAAGGCCTCAGAGCAAAAAGACCAGGCAGCTAATGAAGGTCCAGAACAGT
CCTCTGAAGTAAATGAATTGAACCAAATTCCTTCTCATAAAGCATTAACATTAACCCATGACAATGTTGT
CACCGTGTCCCCTTATGCTCTCACACACGTTGCGGGGCCCTATAACCATTGGGTCATGGCCGGCCAGGCA
AAAAAGAAAAAGGAATTCGGCAGTGGAGAGGGCAGAGGAAGTCTGCTAACATGCGGTGACGTCGAGGAGA
ATCCTGGCCCAGTGAGCAAGGGCGAGGAGGATAACATGGCCATCATCAAGGAGTTCATGCGCTTCAAGGT
GCACATGGAGGGCTCCGTGAACGGCCACGAGTTCGAGATCGAGGGCGAGGGCGAGGGCCGCCCCTACGAG
GGCACCCAGACCGCCAAGCTGAAGGTGACCAAGGGTGGCCCCCTGCCCTTCGCCTGGGACATCCTGTCCC
CTCAGTTCATGTACGGCTCCAAGGCCTACGTGAAGCACCCCGCCGACATCCCCGACTACTTGAAGCTGTC
CTTCCCCGAGGGCTTCAAGTGGGAGCGCGTGATGAACTTCGAGGACGGCGGCGTGGTGACCGTGACCCAG
GACTCCTCCCTGCAGGACGGCGAGTTCATCTACAAGGTGAAGCTGCGCGGCACCAACTTCCCCTCCGACG
GCCCCGTAATGCAGAAGAAAACCATGGGCTGGGAGGCCTCCTCCGAGCGGATGTACCCCGAGGACGGCGC
CCTGAAGGGCGAGATCAAGCAGAGGCTGAAGCTGAAGGACGGCGGCCACTACGACGCTGAGGTCAAGACC
ACCTACAAGGCCAAGAAGCCCGTGCAGCTGCCCGGCGCCTACAACGTCAACATCAAGTTGGACATCACCT
CCCACAACGAGGACTACACCATCGTGGAACAGTACGAACGCGCCGAGGGCCGCCACTCCACCGGCGGCAT
GGACGAGCTGTACAAGTAAGAATTCTAACTAGAGCTCGCTGATCAGCCTCGACTGTGCCTTCTAGTTGCC
AGCCATCTGTTGTTTGCCCCTCCCCCGTGCCTTCCTTGACCCTGGAAGGTGCCACTCCCACTGTCCTTTC
CTAATAAAATGAGGAAATTGCATCGCATTGTCTGAGTAGGTGTCATTCTATTCTGGGGGGTGGGGTGGGG
CAGGACAGCAAGGGGGAGGATTGGGAAGAGAATAGCAGGCATGCTGGGGAGCGGCCGCAGGAACCCCTAG
TGATGGAGTTGGCCACTCCCTCTCTGCGCGCTCGCTCGCTCACTGAGGCCGGGCGACCAAAGGTCGCCCG
ACGCCCGGGCTTTGCCCGGGCGGCCTCAGTGAGCGAGCGAGCGCGCAGCTGCCTGCAGGGGCGCCTGATG
CGGTATTTTCTCCTTACGCATCTGTGCGGTATTTCACACCGCATA
[142 nt withheld, positions 8866-9007]
C
[141 nt withheld, positions 9009-9149]
CCTTTGACGTTGGAGTCCACGTTCTTT
[37 nt withheld, positions 9177-9213]
ACCCTATCTCGGGCTATTCTTTTGATTTATAAGGGATTTTGCCGATTTCGGCCTATTGGTTAAAAAATGA
GCTGATTTAACAAAAATTTAACGCGAATTTTAACAAAATATTAACGTTTACAATTTTATGGTGCACTCTC
AGTACAATCTGCTCTGATGCCGCATAGTTAAGCCAGCCCCGACACCCGCCAACACCCGCTGACGCGCCCT
GACGGGCTTGTCTGCTCCCGGCATCCGCTTACAGACAAGCTGTGACCGTCTCCGGGAGCTGCATGTGTCA
GAGGTTTTCACCGTCATCACCGAAACGCGCGAGACGAAAGGGCCTCGTGATACGCCTATTTTTATAGGTT
AATGTCATGATAATAATGGTTTCTTAGACGTCAGGTGGCACTTTTCGGGGAAATGTGCGCGGAACCCCTA
TTTGTTTATTTTTCTAAATACATTCAAATATGTATCCGCTCATGAGACAATAACCCTGATAAATGCTTCA
ATAATATTGAAAAAGGAAGAGTATGAGTATTCAACATTTCCGTGTCGCCCTTATTCCCTTTTTTGCGGCA
TTTTGCCTTCCTGTTTTTGCTCACCCAGAAACGCTGGTGAAAGTAAAAGATGCTGAAGATCAGTTGGGTG
CACGAGTGGGTTACATCGAACTGGATCTCAACAGCGGTAAGATCCTTGAGAGTTTTCGCCCCGAAGAACG
TTTTCCAATGATGAGCACTTTTAAAGTTCTGCTATGTGGCGCGGTATTATCCCGTATTGACGCCGGGCAA
GAGCAACTCGGTCGCCGCATACACTATTCTCAGAATGACTTGGTTGAGTACTCACCAGTCACAGAAAAGC
ATCTTACGGATGGCATGACAGTAAGAGAATTATGCAGTGCTGCCATAACCATGAGTGATAACACTGCGGC
CAACTTACTTCTGACAACGATCGGAGGACCGAAGGAGCTAACCGCTTTTTTGCACAACATGGGGGATCAT
GTAACTCGCCTTGATCGTTGGGAACCGGAGCTGAATGAAGCCATACCAAACGACGAGCGTGACACCACGA
TGCCTGTAGCAATGGCAACAACGTTGCGCAAACTATTAACTGGCGAACTACTTACTCTAGCTTCCCGGCA
ACAATTAATAGACTGGATGGAGGCGGATAAAGTTGCAGGACCACTTCTGCGCTCGGCCCTTCCGGCTGGC
TGGTTTATTGCTGATAAATCTGGAGCCGGTGAGCGTGGAAGCCGCGGTATCATTGCAGCACTGGGGCCAG
ATGGTAAGCCCTCCCGTATCGTAGTTATCTACACGACGGGGAGTCAGGCAACTATGGATGAACGAAATAG
ACAGATCGCTGAGATAGGTGCCTCACTGATTAAGCATTGGTAACTGTCAGACCAAGTTTACTCATATATA
CTTTAGATTGATTTAAAACTTCATTTTTAATTTAAAAGGATCTAGGTGAAGATCCTTTTTGATAATCTCA
TGACCAAAATCCCTTAACGTGAGTTTTCGTTCCACTGAGCGTCAGACCCCGTAGAAAAGATCAAAGGATC
TTCTTGAGATCCTTTTTTTCTGCGCGTAATCTGCTGCTTGCAAACAAAAAAACCACCGCTACCAGCGGTG
GTTTGTTTGCCGGATCAAGAGCTACCAACTCTTTTTCCGAAGGTAACTGGCTTCAGCAGAGCGCAGATAC
CAAATACTGTCCTTCTAGTGTAGCCGTAGTTAGGCCACCACTTCAAGAACTCTGTAGCACCGCCTACATA
CCTCGCTCTGCTAATCCTGTTACCAGTGGCTGCTGCCAGTGGCGATAAGTCGTGTCTTACCGGGTTGGAC
TCAAGACGATAGTTACCGGATAAGGCGCAGCGGTCGGGCTGAACGGGGGGTTCGTGCACACAGCCCAGCT
TGGAGCGAACGACCTACACCGAACTGAGATACCTACAGCGTGAGCTATGAGAAAGCGCCACGCTTCCCGA
AGGGAGAAAGGCGGACAGGTATCCGGTAAGCGGCAGGGTCGGAACAGGAGAGCGCACGAGGGAGCTTCCA
GGGGGAAACGCCTGGTATCTTTATAGTCCTGTCGGGTTTCGCCACCTCTGACTTGAGCGTCGATTTTTGT
GATGCTCGTCAGGGGGGCGGAGCCTATGGAAAAACGCCAGCAACGCGGCCTTTTTACGGTTCCTGGCCTT
TTGCTGGCCTTTTGCTCACATGT
Features (pLannotate 1.2.2; 21 found; start..end, strand, type, name):
      1..241     +  promoter       U6 promoter: RNA polymerase III promoter for human U6 snRNA
    270..345     +  misc_RNA       gRNA scaffold: guide RNA scaffold for the Streptococcus pyogenes CRISPR/Cas9 system
    352..395     +  misc_RNA       gRNA scaffold (fragment): guide RNA scaffold for the Streptococcus pyogenes CRISPR/Cas9 system
    442..727     +  enhancer       CMV enhancer: human cytomegalovirus immediate early enhancer; contains an 18-bp deletion relative to the standard CMV enhancer
    729..1006    +  promoter       chicken β-actin promoter: No description available
   1007..1235    +  intron         hybrid intron: hybrid between chicken β-actin (CBA) and minute virus of mice (MMV) introns (Gray et al., 2011)
   1256..1283    +  CDS            3xHA (fragment): three tandem HA epitope tags
   1316..5416    +  CDS            Cas9: Cas9 (Csn1) endonuclease from the Streptococcus pyogenes Type II CRISPR/Cas system generates RNA-guided double strand breaks in DNA
   5417..5450    +  CDS            nucleoplasmin NLS (fragment): bipartite nuclear localization signal from nucleoplasmin
   5462..7615    +  CDS            TET1 (fragment): TET1_HUMAN - Also known as CXXC6, KIAA1676, LCX. Experimental evidence at protein level: Swiss-Prot protein existence level 1. Dioxygenase that catalyzes the conversion of the modified genomic base 5-methylcytosine (5mC) into 5-hydroxymethylcytosine (5hmC) and plays a key role in active DNA demethylation. Also mediates subsequent conversion of 5hmC into 5-formylcytosine (5fC), and conversion of 5fC to 5-carboxylcytosine (5caC). Conversion of 5mC into 5hmC, 5fC and 5caC probably constitutes the first step in cytosine demethylation. Methylation at the C5 position of cytosine bases is an epigenet
   7618..7642    +  CDS            nucleoplasmin NLS (fragment): bipartite nuclear localization signal from nucleoplasmin
   7712..8418    +  CDS            mCherry (fragment): monomeric derivative of DsRed fluorescent protein (Shaner et al., 2004) mammalian codon-optimized
   8453..8564    +  polyA_signal   bGH poly(A) signal: bovine growth hormone polyadenylation signal
   8669..8809    +  repeat_region  AAV2 ITR: inverted terminal repeat of adeno-associated virus serotype 2 inverted
   8814..8865    -  misc_feature   bom (fragment): basis of mobility region from pBR322
   8884..9264    +  rep_origin     M13 ori (sequence partly withheld): M13 bacteriophage origin of replication; arrow indicates direction of (+) strand synthesis
   9340..9389    -  misc_feature   bom (fragment): basis of mobility region from pBR322
   9491..9526    -  CDS            rop (fragment): Rop protein, which maintains plasmids at low copy number; rop
   9621..9725    +  promoter       AmpR promoter: bla
   9726..10586   +  CDS            AmpR: β-lactamase; bla; confers resistance to ampicillin, carbenicillin, and related antibiotics
  10757..11345   +  rep_origin     ori: high-copy-number ColE1/pMB1/pBR322/pUC origin of replication
