>Addgene plasmid #129046 | pSpdCas9-hudTET1CD-T2A-mCherry(PX458)-SghuTSDR-6 | addgene full sequence | sequence record 256220 | Addgene Partial NGS Result
TCTTGGCTTTATATATCTTGTGGAAAGGACGAAACACCGCAGCAGGCTTGGCCCAGGTGTTTTAGAGCTA
GAAATAGCAAGTTAAAATAAGGCTAGTCCGTTATCAACTTGAAAAAGTGGCACCGAGTCGGTGCTTTTTT
GTTTTAGAGCTAGAAATAGCAAGTTAAAATAAGGCTAGTCCGTTTTTAGCGCGTGCGCCAATTCTGCAGA
CAAATGGCTCTAGAGGTACCCGTTACATAACTTACGGTAAATGGCCCGCCTGGCTGACCGCCCAACGACC
CCCGCCCATTGACGTCAATAGTAACGCCAATAGGGACTTTCCATTGACGTCAATGGGTGGAGTATTTACG
GTAAACTGCCCACTTGGCAGTACATCAAGTGTATCATATGCCAAGTACGCCCCCTATTGACGTCAATGAC
GGTAAATGGCCCGCCTGGCATTGTGCCCAGTACATGACCTTATGGGACTTTCCTACTTGGCAGTACATCT
ACGTATTAGTCATCGCTATTACCATGGTCGAGGTGAGCCCCACGTTCTGCTTCACTCTCCCCATCTCCCC
CCCCTCCCCACCCCCAATTTTGTATTTATTTATTTTTTAATTATTTTGTGCAGCGATGGGGGCGGGGGGG
GGGGAGAGGTGCGGCGGCAGCCAATCAGAGCGGCGCGCTCCGAAAGTTTCCTTTTATGGCGAGGCGGCGG
CGGCGGCGGCCCTATAAAAAGCGAAGCGCGCGGCGGGCGGGAGTCGCTGCGCGCTGCCTTCGCCCCGTGC
CCCGCTCCGCCGCCGCCTCGCGCCGCCCGCCCCGGCTCTGACTGACCGCGTTACTCCCACAGGTGAGCGG
GCGGGACGGCCCTTCTCCTCCGGGCTGTAATTAGCTGAGCAAGAGGTAAGGGTTTAAGGGATGGTTGGTT
GGTGGGGTATTAATGTTTAATTACCTGGAGCACCTGCCTGAAATCACTTTTTTTCAGGTTGGACCGGTGC
CACCATGTACCCATACGATGTTCCAGATTACGCTTCGCCGAAGAAAAAGCGCAAGGTCGAAGCGTCCGAC
AAGAAGTACAGCATCGGCCTGGCCATCGGCACCAACTCTGTGGGCTGGGCCGTGATCACCGACGAGTACA
AGGTGCCCAGCAAGAAATTCAAGGTGCTGGGCAACACCGACCGGCACAGCATCAAGAAGAACCTGATCGG
AGCCCTGCTGTTCGACAGCGGCGAAACAGCCGAGGCCACCCGGCTGAAGAGAACCGCCAGAAGAAGATAC
ACCAGACGGAAGAACCGGATCTGCTATCTGCAAGAGATCTTCAGCAACGAGATGGCCAAGGTGGACGACA
GCTTCTTCCACAGACTGGAAGAGTCCTTCCTGGTGGAAGAGGATAAGAAGCACGAGCGGCACCCCATCTT
CGGCAACATCGTGGACGAGGTGGCCTACCACGAGAAGTACCCCACCATCTACCACCTGAGAAAGAAACTG
GTGGACAGCACCGACAAGGCCGACCTGCGGCTGATCTATCTGGCCCTGGCCCACATGATCAAGTTCCGGG
GCCACTTCCTGATCGAGGGCGACCTGAACCCCGACAACAGCGACGTGGACAAGCTGTTCATCCAGCTGGT
GCAGACCTACAACCAGCTGTTCGAGGAAAACCCCATCAACGCCAGCGGCGTGGACGCCAAGGCCATCCTG
TCTGCCAGACTGAGCAAGAGCAGACGGCTGGAAAATCTGATCGCCCAGCTGCCCGGCGAGAAGAAGAATG
GCCTGTTCGGCAACCTGATTGCCCTGAGCCTGGGCCTGACCCCCAACTTCAAGAGCAACTTCGACCTGGC
CGAGGATGCCAAACTGCAGCTGAGCAAGGACACCTACGACGACGACCTGGACAACCTGCTGGCCCAGATC
GGCGACCAGTACGCCGACCTGTTTCTGGCCGCCAAGAACCTGTCCGACGCCATCCTGCTGAGCGACATCC
TGAGAGTGAACACCGAGATCACCAAGGCCCCCCTGAGCGCCTCTATGATCAAGAGATACGACGAGCACCA
CCAGGACCTGACCCTGCTGAAAGCTCTCGTGCGGCAGCAGCTGCCTGAGAAGTACAAAGAGATTTTCTTC
GACCAGAGCAAGAACGGCTACGCCGGCTACATTGACGGCGGAGCCAGCCAGGAAGAGTTCTACAAGTTCA
TCAAGCCCATCCTGGAAAAGATGGACGGCACCGAGGAACTGCTCGTGAAGCTGAACAGAGAGGACCTGCT
GCGGAAGCAGCGGACCTTCGACAACGGCAGCATCCCCCACCAGATCCACCTGGGAGAGCTGCACGCCATT
CTGCGGCGGCAGGAAGATTTTTACCCATTCCTGAAGGACAACCGGGAAAAGATCGAGAAGATCCTGACCT
TCCGCATCCCCTACTACGTGGGCCCTCTGGCCAGGGGAAACAGCAGATTCGCCTGGATGACCAGAAAGAG
CGAGGAAACCATCACCCCCTGGAACTTCGAGGAAGTGGTGGACAAGGGCGCTTCCGCCCAGAGCTTCATC
GAGCGGATGACCAACTTCGATAAGAACCTGCCCAACGAGAAGGTGCTGCCCAAGCACAGCCTGCTGTACG
AGTACTTCACCGTGTATAACGAGCTGACCAAAGTGAAATACGTGACCGAGGGAATGAGAAAGCCCGCCTT
CCTGAGCGGCGAGCAGAAAAAGGCCATCGTGGACCTGCTGTTCAAGACCAACCGGAAAGTGACCGTGAAG
CAGCTGAAAGAGGACTACTTCAAGAAAATCGAGTGCTTCGACTCCGTGGAAATCTCCGGCGTGGAAGATC
GGTTCAACGCCTCCCTGGGCACATACCACGATCTGCTGAAAATTATCAAGGACAAGGACTTCCTGGACAA
TGAGGAAAACGAGGACATTCTGGAAGATATCGTGCTGACCCTGACACTGTTTGAGGACAGAGAGATGATC
GAGGAACGGCTGAAAACCTATGCCCACCTGTTCGACGACAAAGTGATGAAGCAGCTGAAGCGGCGGAGAT
ACACCGGCTGGGGCAGGCTGAGCCGGAAGCTGATCAACGGCATCCGGGACAAGCAGTCCGGCAAGACAAT
CCTGGATTTCCTGAAGTCCGACGGCTTCGCCAACAGAAACTTCATGCAGCTGATCCACGACGACAGCCTG
ACCTTTAAAGAGGACATCCAGAAAGCCCAGGTGTCCGGCCAGGGCGATAGCCTGCACGAGCACATTGCCA
ATCTGGCCGGCAGCCCCGCCATTAAGAAGGGCATCCTGCAGACAGTGAAGGTGGTGGACGAGCTCGTGAA
AGTGATGGGCCGGCACAAGCCCGAGAACATCGTGATCGAAATGGCCAGAGAGAACCAGACCACCCAGAAG
GGACAGAAGAACAGCCGCGAGAGAATGAAGCGGATCGAAGAGGGCATCAAAGAGCTGGGCAGCCAGATCC
TGAAAGAACACCCCGTGGAAAACACCCAGCTGCAGAACGAGAAGCTGTACCTGTACTACCTGCAGAATGG
GCGGGATATGTACGTGGACCAGGAACTGGACATCAACCGGCTGTCCGACTACGATGTGGACGCCATCGTG
CCTCAGAGCTTTCTGAAGGACGACTCCATCGACAACAAGGTGCTGACCAGAAGCGACAAGAACCGGGGCA
AGAGCGACAACGTGCCCTCCGAAGAGGTCGTGAAGAAGATGAAGAACTACTGGCGGCAGCTGCTGAACGC
CAAGCTGATTACCCAGAGAAAGTTCGACAATCTGACCAAGGCCGAGAGAGGCGGCCTGAGCGAACTGGAT
AAGGCCGGCTTCATCAAGAGACAGCTGGTGGAAACCCGGCAGATCACAAAGCACGTGGCACAGATCCTGG
ACTCCCGGATGAACACTAAGTACGACGAGAATGACAAGCTGATCCGGGAAGTGAAAGTGATCACCCTGAA
GTCCAAGCTGGTGTCCGATTTCCGGAAGGATTTCCAGTTTTACAAAGTGCGCGAGATCAACAACTACCAC
CACGCCCACGACGCCTACCTGAACGCCGTCGTGGGAACCGCCCTGATCAAAAAGTACCCTAAGCTGGAAA
GCGAGTTCGTGTACGGCGACTACAAGGTGTACGACGTGCGGAAGATGATCGCCAAGAGCGAGCAGGAAAT
CGGCAAGGCTACCGCCAAGTACTTCTTCTACAGCAACATCATGAACTTTTTCAAGACCGAGATTACCCTG
GCCAACGGCGAGATCCGGAAGCGGCCTCTGATCGAGACAAACGGCGAAACCGGGGAGATCGTGTGGGATA
AGGGCCGGGATTTTGCCACCGTGCGGAAAGTGCTGAGCATGCCCCAAGTGAATATCGTGAAAAAGACCGA
GGTGCAGACAGGCGGCTTCAGCAAAGAGTCTATCCTGCCCAAGAGGAACAGCGATAAGCTGATCGCCAGA
AAGAAGGACTGGGACCCTAAGAAGTACGGCGGCTTCGACAGCCCCACCGTGGCCTATTCTGTGCTGGTGG
TGGCCAAAGTGGAAAAGGGCAAGTCCAAGAAACTGAAGAGTGTGAAAGAGCTGCTGGGGATCACCATCAT
GGAAAGAAGCAGCTTCGAGAAGAATCCCATCGACTTTCTGGAAGCCAAGGGCTACAAAGAAGTGAAAAAG
GACCTGATCATCAAGCTGCCTAAGTACTCCCTGTTCGAGCTGGAAAACGGCCGGAAGAGAATGCTGGCCT
CTGCCGGCGAACTGCAGAAGGGAAACGAACTGGCCCTGCCCTCCAAATATGTGAACTTCCTGTACCTGGC
CAGCCACTATGAGAAGCTGAAGGGCTCCCCCGAGGATAATGAGCAGAAACAGCTGTTTGTGGAACAGCAC
AAGCACTACCTGGACGAGATCATCGAGCAGATCAGCGAGTTCTCCAAGAGAGTGATCCTGGCCGACGCTA
ATCTGGACAAAGTGCTGTCCGCCTACAACAAGCACCGGGATAAGCCCATCAGAGAGCAGGCCGAGAATAT
CATCCACCTGTTTACCCTGACCAATCTGGGAGCCCCTGCCGCCTTCAAGTACTTTGACACCACCATCGAC
CGGAAGAGGTACACCAGCACCAAAGAGGTGCTGGACGCCACCCTGATCCACCAGAGCATCACCGGCCTGT
ACGAGACACGGATCGACCTGTCTCAGCTGGGAGGCGACAAAAGGCCGGCGGCCACGAAAAAGGCCGGCCA
GGGAGGAGGATCCCTGCCCACCTGCAGCTGTCTTGATCGAGTTATACAAAAAGACAAAGGCCCATATTAT
ACACACCTTGGGGCAGGACCAAGTGTTGCTGCTGTCAGGGAAATCATGGAGAATAGGTATGGTCAAAAAG
GAAACGCAATAAGGATAGAAATAGTAGTGTACACCGGTAAAGAAGGGAAAAGCTCTCATGGGTGTCCAAT
TGCTAAGTGGGTTTTAAGAAGAAGCAGTGATGAAGAAAAAGTTCTTTGTTTGGTCCGGCAGCGTACAGGC
CACCACTGTCCAACTGCTGTGATGGTGGTGCTCATCATGGTGTGGGATGGCATCCCTCTTCCAATGGCCG
ACCGGCTATACACAGAGCTCACAGAGAATCTAAAGTCATACAATGGGCACCCTACCGACAGAAGATGCAC
CCTCAATGAAAATCGTACCTGTACATGTCAAGGAATTGATCCAGAGACTTGTGGAGCTTCATTCTCTTTT
GGCTGTTCATGGAGTATGTACTTTAATGGCTGTAAGTTTGGTAGAAGCCCAAGCCCCAGAAGATTTAGAA
TTGATCCAAGCTCTCCCTTACATGAAAAAAACCTTGAAGATAACTTACAGAGTTTGGCTACACGATTAGC
TCCAATTTATAAGCAGTATGCTCCAGTAGCTTACCAAAATCAGGTGGAATATGAAAATGTTGCCCGAGAA
TGTCGGCTTGGCAGCAAGGAAGGTCGACCCTTCTCTGGGGTCACTGCTTGCCTGGACTTCTGTGCTCATC
CCTACAGGGCCATTCACAACATGAATAATGGAAGCACTGTGGTTTGTACCTTAACTCGAGAAGATAACCG
CTCTTTGGGTGTTATTCCTCAAGATGAGCAGCTCCATGTGCTACCTCTTTATAAGCTTTCAGACACAGAT
GAGTTTGGCTCCAAGGAAGGAATGGAAGCCAAGATCAAATCTGGGGCCATCGAGGTCCTGGCACCCCGCC
GCAAAAAAAGAACGTGTTTCACTCAGCCTGTTCCCCGTTCTGGAAAGAAGAGGGCTGCGATGATGACAGA
GGTTCTTGCACATAAGATAAGGGCAGTGGAAAAGAAACCTATTCCCCGAATCAAGCGGAAGAATAACTCA
ACAACAACAAACAACAGTAAGCCTTCGTCACTGCCAACCTTAGGGAGTAACACTGAGACCGTGCAACCTG
AAGTAAAAAGTGAAACCGAACCCCATTTTATCTTAAAAAGTTCAGACAACACTAAAACTTATTCGCTGAT
GCCATCCGCTCCTCACCCAGTGAAAGAGGCATCTCCAGGCTTCTCCTGGTCCCCGAAGACTGCTTCAGCC
ACACCAGCTCCACTGAAGAATGACGCAACAGCCTCATGCGGGTTTTCAGAAAGAAGCAGCACTCCCCACT
GTACGATGCCTTCGGGAAGACTCAGTGGTGCCAATGCTGCAGCTGCTGATGGCCCTGGCATTTCACAGCT
TGGCGAAGTGGCTCCTCTCCCCACCCTGTCTGCTCCTGTGATGGAGCCCCTCATTAATTCTGAGCCTTCC
ACTGGTGTGACTGAGCCGCTAACGCCTCATCAGCCAAACCACCAGCCCTCCTTCCTCACCTCTCCTCAAG
ACCTTGCCTCTTCTCCAATGGAAGAAGATGAGCAGCATTCTGAAGCAGATGAGCCTCCATCAGACGAACC
CCTATCTGATGACCCCCTGTCACCTGCTGAGGAGAAATTGCCCCACATTGATGAGTATTGGTCAGACAGT
GAGCACATCTTTTTGGATGCAAATATTGGTGGGGTGGCCATCGCACCTGCTCACGGCTCGGTTTTGATTG
AGTGTGCCCGGCGAGAGCTGCACGCTACCACTCCTGTTGAGCACCCCAACCGTAATCATCCAACCCGCCT
CTCCCTTGTCTTTTACCAGCACAAAAACCTAAATAAGCCCCAACATGGTTTTGAACTAAACAAGATTAAG
TTTGAGGCTAAAGAAGCTAAGAATAAGAAAATGAAGGCCTCAGAGCAAAAAGACCAGGCAGCTAATGAAG
GTCCAGAACAGTCCTCTGAAGTAAATGAATTGAACCAAATTCCTTCTCATAAAGCATTAACATTAACCCA
TGACAATGTTGTCACCGTGTCCCCTTATGCTCTCACACACGTTGCGGGGCCCTATAACCATTGGGTCATG
GCCGGCCAGGCAAAAAAGAAAAAGGAATTCGGCAGTGGAGAGGGCAGAGGAAGTCTGCTAACATGCGGTG
ACGTCGAGGAGAATCCTGGCCCAGTGAGCAAGGGCGAGGAGGATAACATGGCCATCATCAAGGAGTTCAT
GCGCTTCAAGGTGCACATGGAGGGCTCCGTGAACGGCCACGAGTTCGAGATCGAGGGCGAGGGCGAGGGC
CGCCCCTACGAGGGCACCCAGACCGCCAAGCTGAAGGTGACCAAGGGTGGCCCCCTGCCCTTCGCCTGGG
ACATCCTGTCCCCTCAGTTCATGTACGGCTCCAAGGCCTACGTGAAGCACCCCGCCGACATCCCCGACTA
CTTGAAGCTGTCCTTCCCCGAGGGCTTCAAGTGGGAGCGCGTGATGAACTTCGAGGACGGCGGCGTGGTG
ACCGTGACCCAGGACTCCTCCCTGCAGGACGGCGAGTTCATCTACAAGGTGAAGCTGCGCGGCACCAACT
TCCCCTCCGACGGCCCCGTAATGCAGAAGAAAACCATGGGCTGGGAGGCCTCCTCCGAGCGGATGTACCC
CGAGGACGGCGCCCTGAAGGGCGAGATCAAGCAGAGGCTGAAGCTGAAGGACGGCGGCCACTACGACGCT
GAGGTCAAGACCACCTACAAGGCCAAGAAGCCCGTGCAGCTGCCCGGCGCCTACAACGTCAACATCAAGT
TGGACATCACCTCCCACAACGAGGACTACACCATCGTGGAACAGTACGAACGCGCCGAGGGCCGCCACTC
CACCGGCGGCATGGACGAGCTGTACAAGTAAGAATTCTAACTAGAGCTCGCTGATCAGCCTCGACTGTGC
CTTCTAGTTGCCAGCCATCTGTTGTTTGCCCCTCCCCCGTGCCTTCCTTGACCCTGGAAGGTGCCACTCC
CACTGTCCTTTCCTAATAAAATGAGGAAATTGCATCGCATTGTCTGAGTAGGTGTCATTCTATTCTGGGG
GGTGGGGTGGGGCAGGACAGCAAGGGGGAGGATTGGGAAGAGAATAGCAGGCATGCTGGGGAGCGGCCGC
AGGAACCCCTAGTGATGGAGTTGGCCACTCCCTCTCTGCGCGCTCGCTCGCTCACTGAGGCCGGGCGACC
AAAGGTCGCCCGACGCCCGGGCTTTGCCCGGGCGGCCTCAGTGAGCGAGCGAGCGCGCAGCTGCCTGCAG
GGGCGCCTGATGCGGTATTTTCTCCTTACGCATCTGTGCGGTATTTCACACCGCATA
[95 nt withheld, positions 8598-8692]
T
[46 nt withheld, positions 8694-8739]
C
[141 nt withheld, positions 8741-8881]
CCTTTGACGTTGGAGTCCACGTTCTTT
[37 nt withheld, positions 8909-8945]
ACTCTATCTCGGGCTATTCTTTTGATTTATAAGGGATTTTGCCGATTTCGGTCTATTGGTTAAAAAATGA
GCTGATTTAACAAAAATTTAACGCGAATTTTAACAAAATATTAACGTTTACAATTTTATGGTGCACTCTC
AGTACAATCTGCTCTGATGCCGCATAGTTAAGCCAGCCCCGACACCCGCCAACACCCGCTGACGCGCCCT
GACGGGCTTGTCTGCTCCCGGCATCCGCTTACAGACAAGCTGTGACCGTCTCCGGGAGCTGCATGTGTCA
GAGGTTTTCACCGTCATCACCGAAACGCGCGAGACGAAAGGGCCTCGTGATACGCCTATTTTTATAGGTT
AATGTCATGATAATAATGGTTTCTTAGACGTCAGGTGGCACTTTTCGGGGAAATGTGCGCGGAACCCCTA
TTTGTTTATTTTTCTAAATACATTCAAATATGTATCCGCTCATGAGACAATAACCCTGATAAATGCTTCA
ATAATATTGAAAAAGGAAGAGTATGAGTATTCAACATTTCCGTGTCGCCCTTATTCCCTTTTTTGCGGCA
TTTTGCCTTCCTGTTTTTGCTCACCCAGAAACGCTGGTGAAAGTAAAAGATGCTGAAGATCAGTTGGGTG
CACGAGTGGGTTACATCGAACTGGATCTCAACAGCGGTAAGATCCTTGAGAGTTTTCGCCCCGAAGAACG
TTTTCCAATGATGAGCACTTTTAAAGTTCTGCTATGTGGCGCGGTATTATCCCGTATTGACGCCGGGCAA
GAGCAACTCGGTCGCCGCATACACTATTCTCAGAATGACTTGGTTGAGTACTCACCAGTCACAGAAAAGC
ATCTTACGGATGGCATGACAGTAAGAGAATTATGCAGTGCTGCCATAACCATGAGTGATAACACTGCGGC
CAACTTACTTCTGACAACGATCGGAGGACCGAAGGAGCTAACCGCTTTTTTGCACAACATGGGGGATCAT
GTAACTCGCCTTGATCGTTGGGAACCGGAGCTGAATGAAGCCATACCAAACGACGAGCGTGACACCACGA
TGCCTGTAGCAATGGCAACAACGTTGCGCAAACTATTAACTGGCGAACTACTTACTCTAGCTTCCCGGCA
ACAATTAATAGACTGGATGGAGGCGGATAAAGTTGCAGGACCACTTCTGCGCTCGGCCCTTCCGGCTGGC
TGGTTTATTGCTGATAAATCTGGAGCCGGTGAGCGTGGAAGCCGCGGTATCATTGCAGCACTGGGGCCAG
ATGGTAAGCCCTCCCGTATCGTAGTTATCTACACGACGGGGAGTCAGGCAACTATGGATGAACGAAATAG
ACAGATCGCTGAGATAGGTGCCTCACTGATTAAGCATTGGTAACTGTCAGACCAAGTTTACTCATATATA
CTTTAGATTGATTTAAAACTTCATTTTTAATTTAAAAGGATCTAGGTGAAGATCCTTTTTGATAATCTCA
TGACCAAAATCCCTTAACGTGAGTTTTCGTTCCACTGAGCGTCAGACCCCGTAGAAAAGATCAAAGGATC
TTCTTGAGATCCTTTTTTTCTGCGCGTAATCTGCTGCTTGCAAACAAAAAAACCACCGCTACCAGCGGTG
GTTTGTTTGCCGGATCAAGAGCTACCAACTCTTTTTCCGAAGGTAACTGGCTTCAGCAGAGCGCAGATAC
CAAATACTGTTCTTCTAGTGTAGCCGTAGTTAGGCCACCACTTCAAGAACTCTGTAGCACCGCCTACATA
CCTCGCTCTGCTAATCCTGTTACCAGTGGCTGCTGCCAGTGGCGATAAGTCGTGTCTTACCGGGTTGGAC
TCAAGACGATAGTTACCGGATAAGGCGCAGCGGTCGGGCTGAACGGGGGGTTCGTGCACACAGCCCAGCT
TGGAGCGAACGACCTACACCGAACTGAGATACCTACAGCGTGAGCTATGAGAAAGCGCCACGCTTCCCGA
AGGGAGAAAGGCGGACAGGTATCCGGTAAGCGGCAGGGTCGGAACAGGAGAGCGCACGAGGGAGCTTCCA
GGGGGAAACGCCTGGTATCTTTATAGTCCTGTCGGGTTTCGCCACCTCTGACTTGAGCGTCGATTTTTGT
GATGCTCGTCAGGGGGGCGGAGCCTATGGAAAAACGCCAGCAACGCGGCCTTTTTACGGTTCCTGGCCTT
TTGCTGGCCTTTTGCTCACATGTGAGGGCCTATTTCCCATGATTCCTTCATATTTGCATATACGATACAA
GGCTGTTAGAGAGATAATTGGAATTAATTTGACTGTAAACACAAAGATATTAGTACAAAATACGTGACGT
AGAAAGTAATAATTTCTTGGGTAGTTTGCAGTTTTAAAATTATGTTTTAAAATGGACTATCATATGCTTA
CCGTAACTTGAAAGTATTTCGATT
Features (pLannotate 1.2.2; 22 found; start..end, strand, type, name):
     59..134     +  misc_RNA       gRNA scaffold: guide RNA scaffold for the Streptococcus pyogenes CRISPR/Cas9 system
    141..184     +  misc_RNA       gRNA scaffold (fragment): guide RNA scaffold for the Streptococcus pyogenes CRISPR/Cas9 system
    231..516     +  enhancer       CMV enhancer: human cytomegalovirus immediate early enhancer; contains an 18-bp deletion relative to the standard CMV enhancer
    518..634     +  promoter       chicken β-actin promoter (fragment): contains a 21-bp deletion relative to the standard chicken β-actin promoter
    633..739     +  promoter       chicken β-actin promoter (fragment): contains a 21-bp deletion relative to the standard chicken β-actin promoter
    740..967     +  intron         hybrid intron: hybrid between chicken β-actin (CBA) and minute virus of mice (MMV) introns (Gray et al., 2011)
    988..1015    +  CDS            3xHA (fragment): three tandem HA epitope tags
   1048..5148    +  CDS            Cas9: Cas9 (Csn1) endonuclease from the Streptococcus pyogenes Type II CRISPR/Cas system generates RNA-guided double strand breaks in DNA
   5149..5182    +  CDS            nucleoplasmin NLS (fragment): bipartite nuclear localization signal from nucleoplasmin
   5194..7347    +  CDS            TET1 (fragment): TET1_HUMAN - Also known as CXXC6, KIAA1676, LCX. Experimental evidence at protein level: Swiss-Prot protein existence level 1. Dioxygenase that catalyzes the conversion of the modified genomic base 5-methylcytosine (5mC) into 5-hydroxymethylcytosine (5hmC) and plays a key role in active DNA demethylation. Also mediates subsequent conversion of 5hmC into 5-formylcytosine (5fC), and conversion of 5fC to 5-carboxylcytosine (5caC). Conversion of 5mC into 5hmC, 5fC and 5caC probably constitutes the first step in cytosine demethylation. Methylation at the C5 position of cytosine bases is an epigenet
   7350..7374    +  CDS            nucleoplasmin NLS (fragment): bipartite nuclear localization signal from nucleoplasmin
   7444..8150    +  CDS            mCherry (fragment): monomeric derivative of DsRed fluorescent protein (Shaner et al., 2004) mammalian codon-optimized
   8185..8296    +  polyA_signal   bGH poly(A) signal: bovine growth hormone polyadenylation signal
   8401..8541    +  repeat_region  AAV2 ITR: inverted terminal repeat of adeno-associated virus serotype 2 inverted
   8546..8597    -  misc_feature   bom (fragment): basis of mobility region from pBR322
   8616..9071    +  rep_origin     f1 ori (sequence partly withheld): f1 bacteriophage origin of replication; arrow indicates direction of (+) strand synthesis
   9072..9121    -  misc_feature   bom (fragment): basis of mobility region from pBR322
   9223..9258    -  CDS            rop (fragment): Rop protein, which maintains plasmids at low copy number; rop
   9353..9457    +  promoter       AmpR promoter: bla
   9458..10318   +  CDS            AmpR: β-lactamase; bla; confers resistance to ampicillin, carbenicillin, and related antibiotics
  10489..11077   +  rep_origin     ori: high-copy-number ColE1/pMB1/pBR322/pUC origin of replication
  11139..30      +  promoter       U6 promoter (across the origin): RNA polymerase III promoter for human U6 snRNA
