[The description below was written by a language model from this plasmid's Addgene catalogue record and pLannotate feature annotations shown in this document.]
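Description:
pSpdCas9-hudTET1CD-T2A-mCherry(PX458)-SghuTSDR-6 is a mammalian expression plasmid built on the PX458 all-in-one CRISPR backbone. It serves as the catalytically inactive control for targeted DNA demethylation of the human FOXP3 TSDR (Treg-specific demethylated region). It is propagated in E. coli through a high-copy ColE1/pUC-type origin with ampicillin selection (AmpR under its own bla promoter). The backbone also carries a phage f1/M13 origin and a single AAV2 ITR remnant, which on its own does not make the plasmid a packaging-competent AAV vector.

Two expression units sit side by side. A human U6 RNA polymerase III promoter drives an sgRNA (guide 6 of the human TSDR series) fused to the S. pyogenes guide scaffold. Downstream, the CBh promoter (CMV enhancer, chicken β-actin promoter and a hybrid intron) drives a single open reading frame ending at a bGH polyadenylation signal. This frame encodes an N-terminal HA tag and NLS, nuclease-dead Cas9 (D10A, H840A), and the human TET1 catalytic domain, with nucleoplasmin NLS fragments annotated after both dCas9 and TET1. A T2A peptide and mCherry follow, so the red reporter is released as a separate protein and marks transfected cells for identification or sorting. The catalogue's promoter field mentions EGFP, but the name and both feature tables indicate mCherry.

The TET1 domain carries H1671Y and D1673A, which abolish its dioxygenase activity. The fusion can therefore still be guided to the TSDR but cannot oxidise 5-methylcytosine, separating binding effects from true demethylation when compared with the active counterpart. The depositor sequence (11,406 nt) and the partial NGS-derived record (11,349 nt) show the same architecture, differing slightly in length and in annotation of the β-actin promoter.
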