Addgene plasmid #129046: pSpdCas9-hudTET1CD-T2A-mCherry(PX458)-SghuTSDR-6
Purpose: inactivated control (targeted DNA demethylation_human_TSDR), expression of dCas9-hudTET1CD-T2A-mCherry sgRNA6 targeting human TSDR
Depositing lab: Julia K Polansky. Depositing organization: Charite Universitaetsmedizin Berlin. Publication: Targeted De-Methylation of the FOXP3-TSDR Is Sufficient to Induce Physiological FOXP3 Expression but Not a Functional Treg Phenotype. Kressler C, Gasparoni G, Nordstrom K, Hamo D, Salhab A, Dimitropoulos C, Tierling S, Reinke P, Volk HD, Walter J, Hamann A, Polansky JK. Front Immunol. 2021 Jan 7;11:609891. doi: 10.3389/fimmu.2020.609891. eCollection 2020. PubMed 33488615.
Backbone
  Vector backbone: PX458
  Backbone manufacturer: Feng Zhang (Addgene plasmid # 48138)
  Vector type: Mammalian Expression
Growth in bacteria
  Bacterial resistance: Ampicillin, 100 μg/mL
  Growth temperature: 37°C
  Growth strain: DH5alpha
  Copy number: Unknown
Gene/Insert
  Gene/Insert name: dCas9-hudTET1CD, SgRNA6 (huTSDR) (alt name: dCas9-hudTET1CD-T2A-mCherry)
  gRNA/shRNA sequence: GCAGCAGGCTTGGCCCAGGT
  Species: Synthetic
  Mutation: dCas9 (D10A;H840A), catalytic domain huTET1 inactive (H1671Y; D1673A)
  Promoter: CbH (for dCas9-hudTET1CD-T2A-EGFP) U6 (for sgRNA)
  Tag / fusion protein: HA-Tag, NLS (N terminal on insert); T2A-mCherry (C terminal on backbone)
  Cloning method: Restriction Enzyme; 5′ cloning site Unknown (unknown if destroyed); 3′ cloning site Unknown (unknown if destroyed)
  Sequencing primers: 5′ SgRNA-cloning-site: hU6-F (GAGGGCCTATTTCCCATGATT)
Resource information
  A portion of this plasmid was derived from a plasmid made by: mCherry (BbsI removed) from Nicola Patron (Addgene plasmid # 50316); HA tag-NLS-dCas9 from Rudolf Jaenisch (Addgene plasmid # 48223); hudTET1CD from Keith Joung (Addgene plasmid # 49965).
Terms and licenses: Academic/Nonprofit Terms; Industry Terms: Not Available to Industry
How to cite: pSpdCas9-hudTET1CD-T2A-mCherry(PX458)-SghuTSDR-6 was a gift from Julia K Polansky (Addgene plasmid # 129046 ; http://n2t.net/addgene:129046 ; RRID:Addgene_129046)
